Addgene plasmid #154156: pKM53
Purpose: Firefly luciferase under the control of 8 copies of the Aedes aegypti Rel1A NF-κB site
Depositing lab: Kevin Maringer. Depositing organization: University of Surrey. Publication: Imd pathway-specific immune assays reveal NF-kappaB stimulation by viral RNA PAMPs in Aedes aegypti Aag2 cells. Russell TA, Ayaz A, Davidson AD, Fernandez-Sesma A, Maringer K. PLoS Negl Trop Dis. 2021 Feb 16;15(2):e0008524. doi: 10.1371/journal.pntd.0008524. PubMed 33591970.
Backbone
  Vector backbone: pLUC-MCS
  Vector type: Luciferase
Growth in bacteria
  Bacterial resistance: Ampicillin, 100 μg/mL
  Growth temperature: 37°C
  Growth strain: DH5alpha
  Copy number: High Copy
Gene/Insert
  Gene/Insert name: Firefly luciferase
  Species: Other
  Promoter: 8 copies of the Aedes Aegypti Rel1A NF-κB promoter
  Cloning method: Ligation Independent Cloning
  Sequencing primers: 5′ unknown
Terms and licenses: Academic/Nonprofit Terms; Industry Terms: Not Available to Industry
How to cite: pKM53 was a gift from Kevin Maringer (Addgene plasmid # 154156 ; http://n2t.net/addgene:154156 ; RRID:Addgene_154156)
