[The description below was written by a language model from this plasmid's Addgene catalogue record and pLannotate feature annotations shown in this document.]
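Description:
pKM53 is a firefly luciferase reporter plasmid built on the pLUC-MCS backbone and designed to read out NF-κB signalling in mosquito cells. It is propagated in E. coli as a high-copy plasmid using a ColE1/pUC-type origin, and it is selected with ampicillin through a β-lactamase gene driven by its own bla promoter. The 5.9 kb sequence also retains pBR322-derived remnants, namely the bom region and a short rop fragment.

The payload is the Photinus pyralis luciferase coding sequence. According to the catalogue entry, it is controlled by eight copies of the Aedes aegypti Rel1A NF-κB binding site. These sites are not annotated in the feature table, and the record does not name any minimal promoter paired with them. They presumably sit in the unannotated stretch directly upstream of the luciferase ORF. Two tandem SV40 polyadenylation signals lie upstream of that region, an arrangement commonly used to terminate read-through transcription from the backbone and so lower background reporter signal. Downstream of luciferase are the SV40 small t intron and a further SV40 poly(A) signal for transcript processing. The fragments annotated as large T antigen, small t antigen, NLS and VP1 are most likely incidental matches within these SV40-derived 3' sequences, not expressed proteins.

Luciferase output should rise when Rel1A-type NF-κB factors bind the multimerised sites, so the plasmid works as a transcriptional reporter for immune pathway activation. The associated publication concerns pathway-specific immune assays in Aedes aegypti Aag2 cells, including NF-κB stimulation by viral RNA. The record does not specify a normalisation control or co-transfected partner plasmids.
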