Features (pLannotate 1.2.2; 17 found; start..end, strand, type, name):
     32..136     +  promoter       AmpR promoter: bla
    137..997     +  CDS            AmpR: β-lactamase; bla; confers resistance to ampicillin, carbenicillin, and related antibiotics
   1168..1756    +  rep_origin     ori: high-copy-number ColE1/pMB1/pBR322/pUC origin of replication
   1942..2082    -  misc_feature   bom: basis of mobility region from pBR322
   2184..2223    -  CDS            rop (fragment): Rop protein, which maintains plasmids at low copy number; rop
   2225..2301    +  CDS            large T antigen (fragment): large T antigen from SV40 (simian virus 40)
   2321..2455    +  polyA_signal   SV40 poly(A) signal: SV40 polyadenylation signal
   2453..2529    +  CDS            large T antigen (fragment): large T antigen from SV40 (simian virus 40)
   2549..2683    +  polyA_signal   SV40 poly(A) signal: SV40 polyadenylation signal
   2948..2966    +  rep_origin     ori (fragment): high-copy-number ColE1/pMB1/pBR322/pUC origin of replication
   3018..4667    +  CDS            LUCI_PHOPY: Experimental evidence at protein level: Swiss-Prot protein existence level 1. Produces green light with a wavelength of 562 nm. From Photinus pyralis (Common eastern firefly) (Lampyris pyralis).
   4725..4799    +  CDS            small t antigen (fragment): SV40 (simian virus 40) small t antigen
   4801..4866    +  intron         small t intron: SV40 (simian virus 40) small t antigen intron
   4996..5016    +  CDS            SV40 NLS: nuclear localization signal of SV40 (simian virus 40) large T antigen
   5335..5418    +  CDS            large T antigen (fragment): large T antigen from SV40 (simian virus 40)
   5441..5575    +  polyA_signal   SV40 poly(A) signal: SV40 polyadenylation signal
   5528..5848    -  CDS            VP1_POVLY (fragment): Experimental evidence at protein level: Swiss-Prot protein existence level 1. Forms an icosahedral capsid with a T=7 symmetry and a 40 nm diameter. The capsid is composed of 72 pentamers linked to each other by disulfide bonds and associated with VP2 or VP3 proteins. Interacts with a N-linked glycoprotein containing sialic acids on the cell surface to provide virion attachment to target cell. Once attached, the virion is internalized by endocytosis and traffics to the endoplasmic reticulum. Inside the endoplasmic reticulum, the protein folding machinery isomerizes VP1 interpentamer disulfide b
>Addgene plasmid #154156 | pKM53 | addgene full sequence | sequence record 309313 | Addgene NGS Result
GACGTCAGGTGGCACTTTTCGGGGAAATGTGCGCGGAACCCCTATTTGTTTATTTTTCTAAATACATTCA
AATATGTATCCGCTCATGAGACAATAACCCTGATAAATGCTTCAATAATATTGAAAAAGGAAGAGTATGA
GTATTCAACATTTCCGTGTCGCCCTTATTCCCTTTTTTGCGGCATTTTGCCTTCCTGTTTTTGCTCACCC
AGAAACGCTGGTGAAAGTAAAAGATGCTGAAGATCAGTTGGGTGCACGAGTGGGTTACATCGAACTGGAT
CTCAACAGCGGTAAGATCCTTGAGAGTTTTCGCCCCGAAGAACGTTTTCCAATGATGAGCACTTTTAAAG
TTCTGCTATGTGGCGCGGTATTATCCCGTATTGACGCCGGGCAAGAGCAACTCGGTCGCCGCATACACTA
TTCTCAGAATGACTTGGTTGAGTACTCACCAGTCACAGAAAAGCATCTTACGGATGGCATGACAGTAAGA
GAATTATGCAGTGCTGCCATAACCATGAGTGATAACACTGCGGCCAACTTACTTCTGACAACGATCGGAG
GACCGAAGGAGCTAACCGCTTTTTTGCACAACATGGGGGATCATGTAACTCGCCTTGATCGTTGGGAACC
GGAGCTGAATGAAGCCATACCAAACGACGAGCGTGACACCACGATGCCTGTAGCAATGGCAACAACGTTG
CGCAAACTATTAACTGGCGAACTACTTACTCTAGCTTCCCGGCAACAATTAATAGACTGGATGGAGGCGG
ATAAAGTTGCAGGACCACTTCTGCGCTCGGCCCTTCCGGCTGGCTGGTTTATTGCTGATAAATCTGGAGC
CGGTGAGCGTGGGTCTCGCGGTATCATTGCAGCACTGGGGCCAGATGGTAAGCCCTCCCGTATCGTAGTT
ATCTACACGACGGGGAGTCAGGCAACTATGGATGAACGAAATAGACAGATCGCTGAGATAGGTGCCTCAC
TGATTAAGCATTGGTAACTGTCAGACCAAGTTTACTCATATATACTTTAGATTGATTTAAAACTTCATTT
TTAATTTAAAAGGATCTAGGTGAAGATCCTTTTTGATAATCTCATGACCAAAATCCCTTAACGTGAGTTT
TCGTTCCACTGAGCGTCAGACCCCGTAGAAAAGATCAAAGGATCTTCTTGAGATCCTTTTTTTCTGCGCG
TAATCTGCTGCTTGCAAACAAAAAAACCACCGCTACCAGCGGTGGTTTGTTTGCCGGATCAAGAGCTACC
AACTCTTTTTCCGAAGGTAACTGGCTTCAGCAGAGCGCAGATACCAAATACTGTTCTTCTAGTGTAGCCG
TAGTTAGGCCACCACTTCAAGAACTCTGTAGCACCGCCTACATACCTCGCTCTGCTAATCCTGTTACCAG
TGGCTGCTGCCAGTGGCGATAAGTCGTGTCTTACCGGGTTGGACTCAAGACGATAGTTACCGGATAAGGC
GCAGCGGTCGGGCTGAACGGGGGGTTCGTGCACACAGCCCAGCTTGGAGCGAACGACCTACACCGAACTG
AGATACCTACAGCGTGAGCTATGAGAAAGCGCCACGCTTCCCGAAGGGAGAAAGGCGGACAGGTATCCGG
TAAGCGGCAGGGTCGGAACAGGAGAGCGCACGAGGGAGCTTCCAGGGGGAAACGCCTGGTATCTTTATAG
TCCTGTCGGGTTTCGCCACCTCTGACTTGAGCGTCGATTTTTGTGATGCTCGTCAGGGGGGCGGAGCCTA
TGGAAAAACGCCAGCAACGCGGCCTTTTTACGGTTCCTGGCCTTTTGCTGGCCTTTTGCTCACATGTTCT
TTCCTGCGTTATCCCCTGATTCTGTGGATAACCGTATTACCGCCTTTGAGTGAGCTGATACCGCTCGCCG
CAGCCGAACGACCGAGCGCAGCGAGTCAGTGAGCGAGGAAGCGGAAGAGCGCCTGATGCGGTATTTTCTC
CTTACGCATCTGTGCGGTATTTCACACCGCATATGGTGCACTCTCAGTACAATCTGCTCTGATGCCGCAT
AGTTAAGCCAGTATACACTCCGCTATCGCTACGTGACTGGGTCATGGCTGCGCCCCGACACCCGCCAACA
CCCGCTGACGCGCCCTGACGGGCTTGTCTGCTCCCGGCATCCGCTTACAGACAAGCTGTGACCGTCTCCG
GGAGCTGCATGTGTCAGAGGTTTTCACCGTCATCACCGAAACGCGCGAGGCAGGATCAGCCATATCACAT
TTGTAGAGGTTTTACTTGCTTTAAAAAACCTCCCACACCTCCCCCTGAACCTGAAACATAAAATGAATGC
AATTGTTGTTAACTTGTTTATTGCAGCTTATAATGGTTACAAATAAAGCAATAGCATCACAAATTTCACA
AATAAAGCATTTTTTTCACTGCATTCTAGTTGTGGTTTGTCCAAACTCATCAATGTATCTTATCATGTCT
GGATCAGCCATATCACATTTGTAGAGGTTTTACTTGCTTTAAAAAACCTCCCACACCTCCCCCTGAACCT
GAAACATAAAATGAATGCAATTGTTGTTAACTTGTTTATTGCAGCTTATAATGGTTACAAATAAAGCAAT
AGCATCACAAATTTCACAAATAAAGCATTTTTTTCACTGCATTCTAGTTGTGGTTTGTCCAAACTCATCA
ATGTATCTTATCATGTCTGGATCCAAGCTTCCCGGGCAGATCTCTCGAGGTCGACCCGGGGATCTCGAGA
CGCGGGAAATTCCAACGTCGAGACGCGGGAAATTCCAACGTCGAGACGCGGGAAATTCCAACGTCGAGAC
GCGGGAAATTCCAACGAATTTCGAGACGCGGGAAATTCCAACGTCGAGACGCGGGAAATTCCAACGTCGA
GACGCGGGAAATTCCAACGTCGAGACGCGGGAAATTCCAACGAGCTTAATTAGATCTAATTAATATAAAG
CATATAAACAGCCCAGCTTGGAGCGAGTGACCATGGGAGCTCGAATTCCAGCTTGGCATTCCGGTACTGT
TGGTAAAATGGAAGACGCCAAAAACATAAAGAAAGGCCCGGCGCCATTCTATCCTCTAGAGGATGGAACC
GCTGGAGAGCAACTGCATAAGGCTATGAAGAGATACGCCCTGGTTCCTGGAACAATTGCTTTTACAGATG
CACATATCGAGGTGAACATCACGTACGCGGAATACTTCGAAATGTCCGTTCGGTTGGCAGAAGCTATGAA
ACGATATGGGCTGAATACAAATCACAGAATCGTCGTATGCAGTGAAAACTCTCTTCAATTCTTTATGCCG
GTGTTGGGCGCGTTATTTATCGGAGTTGCAGTTGCGCCCGCGAACGACATTTATAATGAACGTGAATTGC
TCAACAGTATGAACATTTCGCAGCCTACCGTAGTGTTTGTTTCCAAAAAGGGGTTGCAAAAAATTTTGAA
CGTGCAAAAAAAATTACCAATAATCCAGAAAATTATTATCATGGATTCTAAAACGGATTACCAGGGATTT
CAGTCGATGTACACGTTCGTCACATCTCATCTACCTCCCGGTTTTAATGAATACGATTTTGTACCAGAGT
CCTTTGATCGTGACAAAACAATTGCACTGATAATGAATTCCTCTGGATCTACTGGGTTACCTAAGGGTGT
GGCCCTTCCGCATAGAACTGCCTGCGTCAGATTCTCGCATGCCAGAGATCCTATTTTTGGCAATCAAATC
ATTCCGGATACTGCGATTTTAAGTGTTGTTCCATTCCATCACGGTTTTGGAATGTTTACTACACTCGGAT
ATTTGATATGTGGATTTCGAGTCGTCTTAATGTATAGATTTGAAGAAGAGCTGTTTTTACGATCCCTTCA
GGATTACAAAATTCAAAGTGCGTTGCTAGTACCAACCCTATTTTCATTCTTCGCCAAAAGCACTCTGATT
GACAAATACGATTTATCTAATTTACACGAAATTGCTTCTGGGGGCGCACCTCTTTCGAAAGAAGTCGGGG
AAGCGGTTGCAAAACGCTTCCATCTTCCAGGGATACGACAAGGATATGGGCTCACTGAGACTACATCAGC
TATTCTGATTACACCCGAGGGGGATGATAAACCGGGCGCGGTCGGTAAAGTTGTTCCATTTTTTGAAGCG
AAGGTTGTGGATCTGGATACCGGGAAAACGCTGGGCGTTAATCAGAGAGGCGAATTATGTGTCAGAGGAC
CTATGATTATGTCCGGTTATGTAAACAATCCGGAAGCGACCAACGCCTTGATTGACAAGGATGGATGGCT
ACATTCTGGAGACATAGCTTACTGGGACGAAGACGAACACTTCTTCATAGTTGACCGCTTGAAGTCTTTA
ATTAAATACAAAGGATATCAGGTGGCCCCCGCTGAATTGGAATCGATATTGTTACAACACCCCAACATCT
TCGACGCGGGCGTGGCAGGTCTTCCCGACGATGACGCCGGTGAACTTCCCGCCGCCGTTGTTGTTTTGGA
GCACGGAAAGACGATGACGGAAAAAGAGATCGTGGATTACGTCGCCAGTCAAGTAACAACCGCGAAAAAG
TTGCGCGGAGGAGTTGTGTTTGTGGACGAAGTACCGAAAGGTCTTACCGGAAAACTCGACGCAAGAAAAA
TCAGAGAGATCCTCATAAAGGCCAAGAAGGGCGGAAAGTCCAAATTGTAAAATGTAACTGTATTCAGCGA
TGACGAAATTCTTAGCTATTGTAATACTCTAGAGGATCTTTGTGAAGGAACCTTACTTCTGTGGTGTGAC
ATAATTGGACAAACTACCTACAGAGATTTAAAGCTCTAAGGTAAATATAAAATTTTTAAGTGTATAATGT
GTTAAACTACTGATTCTAATTGTTTGTGTATTTTAGATTCCAACCTATGGAACTGATGAATGGGAGCAGT
GGTGGAATGCCTTTAATGAGGAAAACCTGTTTTGCTCAGAAGAAATGCCATCTAGTGATGATGAGGCTAC
TGCTGACTCTCAACATTCTACTCCTCCAAAAAAGAAGAGAAAGGTAGAAGACCCCAAGGACTTTCCTTCA
GAATTGCTAAGTTTTTTGAGTCATGCTGTGTTTAGTAATAGAACTCTTGCTTGCTTTGCTATTTACACCA
CAAAGGAAAAAGCTGCACTGCTATACAAGAAAATTATGGAAAAATATTCTGTAACCTTTATAAGTAGGCA
TAACAGTTATAATCATAACATACTGTTTTTTCTTACTCCACACAGGCATAGAGTGTCTGCTATTAATAAC
TATGCTCAAAAATTGTGTACCTTTAGCTTTTTAATTTGTAAAGGGGTTAATAAGGAATATTTGATGTATA
GTGCCTTGACTAGAGATCATAATCAGCCATACCACATTTGTAGAGGTTTTACTTGCTTTAAAAAACCTCC
CACACCTCCCCCTGAACCTGAAACATAAAATGAATGCAATTGTTGTTGTTAACTTGTTTATTGCAGCTTA
TAATGGTTACAAATAAAGCAATAGCATCACAAATTTCACAAATAAAGCATTTTTTTCACTGCATTCTAGT
TGTGGTTTGTCCAAACTCATCAATGTATCTTATCATGTCTGGATCCCCAGGAAGCTCCTCTGTGTCCTCA
TAAACCCTAACCTCCTCTACTTGAGAGGACATTCCAATCATAGGCTGCCCATCCACCCTCTGTGTCCTCC
TGTTAATTAGGTCACTTAACAAAAAGGAAATTGGGTAGGGGTTTTTCACAGACCGCTTTCTAAGGGTAAT
TTTAAAATATCTGGGAAGTCCCTTCCACTGCTGTGTTCCAGAAGTGTTGGTAAACAGCCCACAAATGTCA
ACAGCAGAAACATACAAGCTGTCAGCTTTGCACAAGGGCCTCGTGATACGCCTATTTTTATAGGTTAATG
TCATGATAATAATGGTTTCTTA
